>Addgene plasmid #87634 | VN-Tau (P301L) | addgene full sequence | sequence record 176933 | Addgene NGS Result
GCTGCTTCGCGATGTACGGGCCAGATATACGCGTTGACATTGATTATTGACTAGTTATTAATAGTAATCA
ATTACGGGGTCATTAGTTCATAGCCCATATATGGAGTTCCGCGTTACATAACTTACGGTAAATGGCCCGC
CTGGCTGACCGCCCAACGACCCCCGCCCATTGACGTCAATAATGACGTATGTTCCCATAGTAACGCCAAT
AGGGACTTTCCATTGACGTCAATGGGTGGAGTATTTACGGTAAACTGCCCACTTGGCAGTACATCAAGTG
TATCATATGCCAAGTACGCCCCCTATTGACGTCAATGACGGTAAATGGCCCGCCTGGCATTATGCCCAGT
ACATGACCTTATGGGACTTTCCTACTTGGCAGTACATCTACGTATTAGTCATCGCTATTACCATGGTGAT
GCGGTTTTGGCAGTACATCAATGGGCGTGGATAGCGGTTTGACTCACGGGGATTTCCAAGTCTCCACCCC
ATTGACGTCAATGGGAGTTTGTTTTGGCACCAAAATCAACGGGACTTTCCAAAATGTCGTAACAACTCCG
CCCCATTGACGCAAATGGGCGGTAGGCGTGTACGGTGGGAGGTCTATATAAGCAGAGCTCTCTGGCTAAC
TAGAGAACCCACTGCTTACTGGCTTATCGAAATTAATACGACTCACTATAGGGAGACCCAAGCTGGCTAG
CACCATGGTGAGCAAGGGCGAGGAGCTGTTCACCGGGGTGGTGCCCATCCTGGTCGAGCTGGACGGCGAC
GTAAACGGCCACAAGTTCAGCGTGTCCGGCGAGGGCGAGGGCGATGCCACCTACGGCAAGCTGACCCTGA
AGCTGATCTGCACCACCGGCAAGCTGCCCGTGCCCTGGCCCACCCTCGTGACCACCCTGGGCTACGGCCT
GCAGTGCTTCGCCCGCTACCCCGACCACATGAAGCAGCACGACTTCTTCAAGTCCGCCATGCCCGAAGGC
TACGTCCAGGAGCGCACCATCTTCTTCAAGGACGACGGCAACTACAAGACCCGCGCCGAGGTGAAGTTCG
AGGGCGACACCCTGGTGAACCGCATCGAGCTGAAGGGCATCGACTTCAAGGAGGACGGCAACATCCTGGG
GCACAAGCTGGAGTACAACTACAACAGCCACAACGTCTATATCACCGCCGACAAGCAAATCGATGGTGGC
GGTGGCTCTGGAGGTGGTGGGTCCCTTAAGATGGCTGAGCCCCGCCAGGAGTTCGAAGTGATGGAAGATC
ACGCTGGGACGTACGGGTTGGGGGACAGGAAAGATCAGGGGGGCTACACCATGCACCAAGACCAAGAGGG
TGACACGGACGCTGGCCTGAAAGAATCTCCCCTGCAGACCCCCACTGAGGACGGATCTGAGGAACCGGGC
TCTGAAACCTCTGATGCTAAGAGCACTCCAACAGCGGAAGATGTGACAGCACCCTTAGTGGATGAGGGAG
CTCCCGGCAAGCAGGCTGCCGCGCAGCCCCACACGGAGATCCCAGAAGGAACCACAGCTGAAGAAGCAGG
CATTGGAGACACCCCCAGCCTGGAAGACGAAGCTGCTGGTCACGTGACCCAAGCTCGCATGGTCAGTAAA
AGCAAAGACGGGACTGGAAGCGATGACAAAAAAGCCAAGGGGGCTGATGGTAAAACGAAGATCGCCACAC
CGCGGGGAGCAGCCCCTCCAGGCCAGAAGGGCCAGGCCAACGCCACCAGGATTCCAGCAAAAACCCCGCC
CGCTCCAAAGACACCACCCAGCTCTGGTGAACCTCCAAAATCAGGGGATCGCAGCGGCTACAGCAGCCCC
GGCTCCCCAGGCACTCCCGGCAGCCGCTCCCGCACCCCGTCCCTTCCAACCCCACCCACCCGGGAGCCCA
AGAAGGTGGCAGTGGTCCGTACTCCACCCAAGTCGCCGTCTTCCGCCAAGAGCCGCCTGCAGACAGCCCC
CGTGCCCATGCCAGACCTGAAAAATGTCAAGTCCAAGATCGGCTCCACTGAGAACCTGAAGCACCAGCCG
GGAGGCGGGAAGGTGCAGATAATTAATAAGAAGCTGGATCTTAGCAACGTCCAGTCCAAGTGTGGCTCAA
AGGATAATATCAAACACGTCCTGGGAGGCGGCAGTGTGCAAATAGTCTACAAACCAGTTGACCTGAGCAA
GGTGACCTCCAAGTGTGGCTCATTAGGCAACATCCATCATAAACCAGGAGGTGGCCAGGTGGAAGTAAAA
TCTGAGAAGCTTGACTTCAAGGACAGAGTCCAGTCGAAGATTGGGTCCCTGGACAATATCACCCACGTCC
CTGGCGGAGGAAATAAAAAGATTGAAACCCACAAGCTGACCTTCCGCGAGAACGCCAAAGCCAAGACAGA
CCACGGGGCGGAGATCGTGTACAAGTCGCCAGTGGTGTCTGGGGACACGTCTCCACGGCATCTCAGCAAT
GTCTCCTCCACCGGCAGCATCGACATGGTAGACTCGCCCCAGCTCGCCACGCTAGCTGACGAGGTGTCTG
CCTCCCTGGCCAAGCAGGGTTTGTGACTCGAGTCTAGAGGGCCCGTTTAAACCCGCTGATCAGCCTCGAC
TGTGCCTTCTAGTTGCCAGCCATCTGTTGTTTGCCCCTCCCCCGTGCCTTCCTTGACCCTGGAAGGTGCC
ACTCCCACTGTCCTTTCCTAATAAAATGAGGAAATTGCATCGCATTGTCTGAGTAGGTGTCATTCTATTC
TGGGGGGTGGGGTGGGGCAGGACAGCAAGGGGGAGGATTGGGAAGACAATAGCAGGCATGCTGGGGATGC
GGTGGGCTCTATGGCTTCTGAGGCGGAAAGAACCAGCTGGGGCTCTAGGGGGTATCCCC
[124 nt withheld, positions 2860-2983]
C
[91 nt withheld, positions 2985-3075]
A
[49 nt withheld, positions 3077-3125]
CCTTTGACGTTGGAGTCCACGTTCTTT
[37 nt withheld, positions 3153-3189]
ACCCTATCTCGGTCTATTCTTTTGATTTATAAGGGATTTTGCCGATTTCGGCCTATTGGTTAAAAAATGA
GCTGATTTAACAAAAATTTAACGCGAATTAATTCTGTGGAATGTGTGTCAGTTAGGGTGTGGAAAGTCCC
CAGGCTCCCCAGCAGGCAGAAGTATGCAAAGCATGCATCTCAATTAGTCAGCAACCAGGTGTGGAAAGTC
CCCAGGCTCCCCAGCAGGCAGAAGTATGCAAAGCATGCATCTCAATTAGTCAGCAACCATAGTCCCGCCC
CTAACTCCGCCCATCCCGCCCCTAACTCCGCCCAGTTCCGCCCATTCTCCGCCCCATGGCTGACTAATTT
TTTTTATTTATGCAGAGGCCGAGGCCGCCTCTGCCTCTGAGCTATTCCAGAAGTAGTGAGGAGGCTTTTT
TGGAGGCCTAGGCTTTTGCAAAAAGCTCCCGGGAGCTTGTATATCCATTTTCGGATCTGATCAAGAGACA
GGATGAGGATCGTTTCGCATGATTGAACAAGATGGATTGCACGCAGGTTCTCCGGCCGCTTGGGTGGAGA
GGCTATTCGGCTATGACTGGGCACAACAGACAATCGGCTGCTCTGATGCCGCCGTGTTCCGGCTGTCAGC
GCAGGGGCGCCCGGTTCTTTTTGTCAAGACCGACCTGTCCGGTGCCCTGAATGAACTGCAGGACGAGGCA
GCGCGGCTATCGTGGCTGGCCACGACGGGCGTTCCTTGCGCAGCTGTGCTCGACGTTGTCACTGAAGCGG
GAAGGGACTGGCTGCTATTGGGCGAAGTGCCGGGGCAGGATCTCCTGTCATCTCACCTTGCTCCTGCCGA
GAAAGTATCCATCATGGCTGATGCAATGCGGCGGCTGCATACGCTTGATCCGGCTACCTGCCCATTCGAC
CACCAAGCGAAACATCGCATCGAGCGAGCACGTACTCGGATGGAAGCCGGTCTTGTCGATCAGGATGATC
TGGACGAAGAGCATCAGGGGCTCGCGCCAGCCGAACTGTTCGCCAGGCTCAAGGCGCGCATGCCCGACGG
CGAGGATCTCGTCGTGACCCATGGCGATGCCTGCTTGCCGAATATCATGGTGGAAAATGGCCGCTTTTCT
GGATTCATCGACTGTGGCCGGCTGGGTGTGGCGGACCGCTATCAGGACATAGCGTTGGCTACCCGTGATA
TTGCTGAAGAGCTTGGCGGCGAATGGGCTGACCGCTTCCTCGTGCTTTACGGTATCGCCGCTCCCGATTC
GCAGCGCATCGCCTTCTATCGCCTTCTTGACGAGTTCTTCTGAGCGGGACTCTGGGGTTCGAAATGACCG
ACCAAGCGACGCCCAACCTGCCATCACGAGATTTCGATTCCACCGCCGCCTTCTATGAAAGGTTGGGCTT
CGGAATCGTTTTCCGGGACGCCGGCTGGATGATCCTCCAGCGCGGGGATCTCATGCTGGAGTTCTTCGCC
CACCCCAACTTGTTTATTGCAGCTTATAATGGTTACAAATAAAGCAATAGCATCACAAATTTCACAAATA
AAGCATTTTTTTCACTGCATTCTAGTTGTGGTTTGTCCAAACTCATCAATGTATCTTATCATGTCTGTAT
ACCGTCGACCTCTAGCTAGAGCTTGGCGTAATCATGGTCATAGCTGTTTCCTGTGTGAAATTGTTATCCG
CTCACAATTCCACACAACATACGAGCCGGAAGCATAAAGTGTAAAGCCTGGGGTGCCTAATGAGTGAGCT
AACTCACATTAATTGCGTTGCGCTCACTGCCCGCTTTCCAGTCGGGAAACCTGTCGTGCCAGCTGCATTA
ATGAATCGGCCAACGCGCGGGGAGAGGCGGTTTGCGTATTGGGCGCTCTTCCGCTTCCTCGCTCACTGAC
TCGCTGCGCTCGGTCGTTCGGCTGCGGCGAGCGGTATCAGCTCACTCAAAGGCGGTAATACGGTTATCCA
CAGAATCAGGGGATAACGCAGGAAAGAACATGTGAGCAAAAGGCCAGCAAAAGGCCAGGAACCGTAAAAA
GGCCGCGTTGCTGGCGTTTTTCCATAGGCTCCGCCCCCCTGACGAGCATCACAAAAATCGACGCTCAAGT
CAGAGGTGGCGAAACCCGACAGGACTATAAAGATACCAGGCGTTTCCCCCTGGAAGCTCCCTCGTGCGCT
CTCCTGTTCCGACCCTGCCGCTTACCGGATACCTGTCCGCCTTTCTCCCTTCGGGAAGCGTGGCGCTTTC
TCATAGCTCACGCTGTAGGTATCTCAGTTCGGTGTAGGTCGTTCGCTCCAAGCTGGGCTGTGTGCACGAA
CCCCCCGTTCAGCCCGACCGCTGCGCCTTATCCGGTAACTATCGTCTTGAGTCCAACCCGGTAAGACACG
ACTTATCGCCACTGGCAGCAGCCACTGGTAACAGGATTAGCAGAGCGAGGTATGTAGGCGGTGCTACAGA
GTTCTTGAAGTGGTGGCCTAACTACGGCTACACTAGAAGAACAGTATTTGGTATCTGCGCTCTGCTGAAG
CCAGTTACCTTCGGAAAAAGAGTTGGTAGCTCTTGATCCGGCAAACAAACCACCGCTGGTAGCGGTGGTT
TTTTTGTTTGCAAGCAGCAGATTACGCGCAGAAAAAAAGGATCTCAAGAAGATCCTTTGATCTTTTCTAC
GGGGTCTGACGCTCAGTGGAACGAAAACTCACGTTAAGGGATTTTGGTCATGAGATTATCAAAAAGGATC
TTCACCTAGATCCTTTTAAATTAAAAATGAAGTTTTAAATCAATCTAAAGTATATATGAGTAAACTTGGT
CTGACAGTTACCAATGCTTAATCAGTGAGGCACCTATCTCAGCGATCTGTCTATTTCGTTCATCCATAGT
TGCCTGACTCCCCGTCGTGTAGATAACTACGATACGGGAGGGCTTACCATCTGGCCCCAGTGCTGCAATG
ATACCGCGAGACCCACGCTCACCGGCTCCAGATTTATCAGCAATAAACCAGCCAGCCGGAAGGGCCGAGC
GCAGAAGTGGTCCTGCAACTTTATCCGCCTCCATCCAGTCTATTAATTGTTGCCGGGAAGCTAGAGTAAG
TAGTTCGCCAGTTAATAGTTTGCGCAACGTTGTTGCCATTGCTACAGGCATCGTGGTGTCACGCTCGTCG
TTTGGTATGGCTTCATTCAGCTCCGGTTCCCAACGATCAAGGCGAGTTACATGATCCCCCATGTTGTGCA
AAAAAGCGGTTAGCTCCTTCGGTCCTCCGATCGTTGTCAGAAGTAAGTTGGCCGCAGTGTTATCACTCAT
GGTTATGGCAGCACTGCATAATTCTCTTACTGTCATGCCATCCGTAAGATGCTTTTCTGTGACTGGTGAG
TACTCAACCAAGTCATTCTGAGAATAGTGTATGCGGCGACCGAGTTGCTCTTGCCCGGCGTCAATACGGG
ATAATACCGCGCCACATAGCAGAACTTTAAAAGTGCTCATCATTGGAAAACGTTCTTCGGGGCGAAAACT
CTCAAGGATCTTACCGCTGTTGAGATCCAGTTCGATGTAACCCACTCGTGCACCCAACTGATCTTCAGCA
TCTTTTACTTTCACCAGCGTTTCTGGGTGAGCAAAAACAGGAAGGCAAAATGCCGCAAAAAAGGGAATAA
GGGCGACACGGAAATGTTGAATACTCATACTCTTCCTTTTTCAATATTATTGAAGCATTTATCAGGGTTA
TTGTCTCATGAGCGGATACATATTTGAATGTATTTAGAAAAATAAACAAATAGGGGTTCCGCGCACATTT
CCCCGAAAAGTGCCACCTGACGTCGACGGATCGGGAGATCTCCCGATCCCCTATGGTGCACTCTCAGTAC
AATCTGCTCTGATGCCGCATAGTTAAGCCAGTATCTGCTCCCTGCTTGTGTGTTGGAGGTCGCTGAGTAG
TGCGCGAGCAAAATTTAAGCTACAACAAGGCAAGGCTTGACCGACAATTGCATGAAGAATCTGCTTAGGG
TTAGGCGTTTTGC
Features (pLannotate 1.2.2; 21 found; start..end, strand, type, name):
     36..415     +  enhancer       CMV enhancer: human cytomegalovirus immediate early enhancer
    416..619     +  promoter       CMV promoter: human cytomegalovirus (CMV) immediate early promoter
    615..648     +  LTR            5' LTR (truncated) (fragment): truncated 5' long terminal repeat (LTR) from HIV-1
    664..682     +  promoter       T7 promoter: promoter for bacteriophage T7 RNA polymerase
    705..1169    +  CDS            VN155(I152L): improved N-terminal fragment of mVenus for use in bimolecular fluorescence complementation (BiFC) (Kodama and Hu, 2010)
   1221..2543    +  CDS            MAPT: TAU_SPECI - Experimental evidence at protein level: Swiss-Prot protein existence level 1. Promotes microtubule assembly and stability, and might be involved in the establishment and maintenance of neuronal polarity. The C-terminus binds axonal microtubules while the N-terminus binds neural plasma membrane components, suggesting that tau functions as a linker protein between both. Axonal polarity is predetermined by tau localization (in the neuronal cell) in the domain of the cell body defined by the centrosome. The short isoforms allow plasticity of the cytoskeleton whereas the longer isoforms
   2590..2814    +  polyA_signal   bGH poly(A) signal: bovine growth hormone polyadenylation signal
   2818..2839    +  promoter       SV40 promoter (fragment): SV40 enhancer and early promoter
   2860..3288    +  rep_origin     f1 ori (sequence partly withheld): f1 bacteriophage origin of replication; arrow indicates direction of (+) strand synthesis
   3302..3631    +  promoter       SV40 promoter: SV40 enhancer and early promoter
   3698..4489    +  CDS            neo: KKA2_KLEPN - Also known as kan, nptII. Experimental evidence at protein level: Swiss-Prot protein existence level 1. Resistance to kanamycin, neomycin, paromomycin, ribostamycin, butirosin and gentamicin B. From Klebsiella pneumoniae.
   4513..4671    +  CDS            ble (fragment): BLE_KLEPN - Experimental evidence at protein level: Swiss-Prot protein existence level 1. Binding protein with a strong affinity to the bleomycin family of antibiotics. Binds to CL990; an antimitotic-antibiotic compound. From Klebsiella pneumoniae.
   4666..4787    +  polyA_signal   SV40 poly(A) signal: SV40 polyadenylation signal
   4860..4876    -  protein_bind   lac operator: The lac repressor binds to the lac operator to inhibit transcription in E. coli. This inhibition can be relieved by adding lactose or isopropyl-β-D-thiogalactopyranoside (IPTG). lac repressor encoded by lacI
   4884..4914    -  promoter       lac promoter: promoter for the E. coli lac operon
   4929..4950    -  protein_bind   CAP binding site: CAP binding activates transcription in the presence of cAMP. E. coli catabolite activator protein
   4963..5055    -  CDS            lacI (fragment): lac repressor; lacI; The lac repressor binds to the lac operator to inhibit transcription in E. coli. This inhibition can be relieved by adding lactose or isopropyl-β-D-thiogalactopyranoside (IPTG).
   5238..5826    -  rep_origin     ori: high-copy-number ColE1/pMB1/pBR322/pUC origin of replication
   5997..6857    -  CDS            AmpR: β-lactamase; bla; confers resistance to ampicillin, carbenicillin, and related antibiotics
   6858..6962    -  promoter       AmpR promoter: bla
   7021..7073    -  misc_feature   bom (fragment): basis of mobility region from pBR322
