[The description below was written by a language model from this plasmid's Addgene catalogue record and pLannotate feature annotations shown in this document.]
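Description:
VN-Tau (P301L) is a mammalian expression plasmid built on the pcDNA3.1 backbone that produces human tau (MAPT) carrying the P301L substitution, fused at its N-terminus to the N-terminal fragment of the yellow fluorescent protein Venus. The fusion is driven by the CMV immediate-early enhancer and promoter and terminated by the bovine growth hormone polyadenylation signal. A T7 promoter sits just upstream of the open reading frame. The feature annotation identifies the Venus portion as resembling the VN155 fragment used for bimolecular fluorescence complementation, followed after a short linker region by the roughly 1.3 kb tau coding sequence, which was inserted between AflII and XhoI sites. The record notes that the Venus fragment was already present in a parental VN-alpha-synuclein construct from which this plasmid was derived.

For propagation in E. coli the plasmid carries a high-copy ColE1/pUC-type origin and a β-lactamase gene for ampicillin selection, along with an f1 origin. A separate SV40 promoter–neomycin phosphotransferase–SV40 poly(A) cassette allows G418 selection of stably transfected mammalian cells. Short annotated fragments such as the truncated HIV LTR, ble, lacI and bom are small backbone-derived matches rather than functional elements.

A split-Venus half is non-fluorescent on its own and reconstitutes fluorescence only when brought close to the complementary C-terminal half. The construct is therefore suited to complementation assays reporting tau self-association or interaction with a partner fused to the other half, here for a tau variant carrying P301L, a mutation associated with frontotemporal dementia. The record itself states only the expression purpose and does not name a partner construct. The sequenced record is 7,192 nt, slightly shorter than the catalogued total size of 7,269 bp.
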