Addgene plasmid #87634: VN-Tau (P301L)
Purpose: expresses hTau fused to the N-terminal part of Venus
Depositing lab: Tiago Outeiro.
Backbone
  Vector backbone: pcDNA3.1
  Backbone size w/o insert (bp): 5642
  Total vector size (bp): 7269
  Vector type: Mammalian Expression
  Selectable markers: Neomycin (select with G418)
Growth in bacteria
  Bacterial resistance: Ampicillin, 100 μg/mL
  Growth temperature: 37°C
  Growth strain: DH5alpha
  Copy number: Unknown
Gene/Insert
  Gene/Insert name: MAPT (alt name: Tau)
  Species: H. sapiens (human)
  Insert size (bp): 1322
  Mutation: Mutation P301L
  GenBank ID: NM_005910.5
  Entrez Gene: MAPT (a.k.a. DDPAC, FTD1, FTDP-17, MAPTL, MSTD, MTBT1, MTBT2, PPND, PPP1R103, TAU, Tau-PHF6, tau-40)
  Promoter: CMV
  Tag / fusion protein: N-terminal part of Venus (N terminal on backbone)
  Cloning method: Restriction Enzyme; 5′ cloning site AflII (not destroyed); 3′ cloning site XhoI (not destroyed)
  Sequencing primers: 5′ T7; 3′ bGH
Resource information
  A portion of this plasmid was derived from a plasmid made by: Original clone (VN-alpha-Synuclein) comes from Pamela J.McLean.
Terms and licenses: Academic/Nonprofit Terms; Industry Terms: Not Available to Industry
Depositor comments: Original clone (VN-alpha Synuclein) includes already the N-terminal part of venus, and was a gift from Pamela J.McLean.
How to cite: VN-Tau (P301L) was a gift from Tiago Outeiro (Addgene plasmid # 87634 ; http://n2t.net/addgene:87634 ; RRID:Addgene_87634)
