>Addgene plasmid #87634 | VN-Tau (P301L) | depositor partial sequence | sequence record 173063 | Overlapping the Mutation P301L
CAGCACCCTTAGTGGATGAGGGAGCTCCCGGCAAGCAGGCTGCCGCGCAGCCCCACACGGAGATCCCAGA
AGGAACCACAGCTGAAGAAGCAGGCATTGGAGACACCCCCAGCCTGGAAGACGAAGCTGCTGGTCACGTG
ACCCAAGCTCGCATGGTCAGTAAAAGCAAAGACGGGACTGGAAGCGATGACAAAAAAGCCAAGGGGGCTG
ATGGTAAAACGAAGATCGCCACACCGCGGGGAGCAGCCCCTCCAGGCCAGAAGGGCCAGGCCAACGCCAC
CAGGATTCCAGCAAAAACCCCGCCCGCTCCAAAGACACCACCCAGCTCTGGTGAACCTCCAAAATCAGGG
GATCGCAGCGGCTACAGCAGCCCCGGCTCCCCAGGCACTCCCGGCAGCCGCTCCCGCACCCCGTCCCTTC
CAACCCCACCCACCCGGGAGCCCAAGAAGGTGGCAGTGGTCCGTACTCCACCCAAGTCGCCGTCTTCCGC
CAAGAGCCGCCTGCAGACAGCCCCCGTGCCCATGCCAGACCTGAAAAATGTCAAGTCCAAGATCGGCTCC
ACTGAGAACCTGAAGCACCAGCCGGGAGGCGGGAAGGTGCAGATAATTAATAAGAAGCTGGATCTTAGCA
ACGTCCAGTCCAAGTGTGGCTCAAAGGATAATATCAAACACGTCCTGGGAGGCGGCAGTGTGCAAATAGT
CTACAAACCAGTTGACCTGAGCAAGGTGACCTCCAAGTGTGGCTCATTAGGCAACATCCATCATAAACCA
GGAGGTGGCCAGGTGGAAGTAAAATCTGAGAAGCTTGACTTCAAGGACAGAGTCCAGTCGAAGATTGGGT
CCCTGGACAATATCACCCAC
